Addgene plasmid #54397: Xpre2-K
Purpose: (Empty Backbone)
Depositing lab: Martin Parniske. Depositing organization: Ludwig-Maximilians-Universitaet Muenchen (LMU). Publication: A modular plasmid assembly kit for multigene expression, gene silencing and silencing rescue in plants. Binder A, Lambert J, Morbitzer R, Popp C, Ott T, Lahaye T, Parniske M. PLoS One. 2014 Feb 13;9(2):e88218. doi: 10.1371/journal.pone.0088218. eCollection 2014. PubMed 24551083.
Backbone
  Vector backbone: pUB-GW-GFP (pCAMBIA)
  Backbone manufacturer: CAMBIA
  Vector type: plant expression
Growth in bacteria
  Bacterial resistance: Kanamycin, 50 μg/mL
  Growth temperature: 37°C
  Growth strain: DH5alpha
  Copy number: High Copy
Gene/Insert
  Gene/Insert name: None
Terms and licenses: Academic/Nonprofit Terms; Industry Terms: Not Available to Industry
Depositor comments: binary expression vector
How to cite: Xpre2-K was a gift from Martin Parniske (Addgene plasmid # 54397 ; http://n2t.net/addgene:54397 ; RRID:Addgene_54397)
