[The description below was written by a language model from this plasmid's Addgene catalogue record and pLannotate feature annotations shown in this document.]
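Description:
Xpre2-K is an empty binary plant expression backbone of about 6.35 kb, derived from pUB-GW-GFP, itself a pCAMBIA-type vector. It was deposited as part of a modular plasmid assembly kit for multigene expression, gene silencing and silencing rescue in plants. It carries no insert and is meant to act as a recipient vector into which expression modules are assembled before Agrobacterium-mediated transfer to plant cells.

The plasmid has the two replication systems typical of pCAMBIA binaries. A high-copy ColE1/pMB1-type origin, with the adjacent pBR322 bom mobilisation region and a short remnant of rop, supports propagation in E. coli. The pVS1 oriV, together with the RepA replication protein and the StaA stability protein, allows stable maintenance in Agrobacterium. Bacterial selection is by kanamycin through an aph(3')-Ia aminoglycoside phosphotransferase gene located on the backbone, outside the T-DNA. A T7 promoter is annotated between the origin and the resistance gene. A fragment with homology to a Sinorhizobium fredii protein also lies in the backbone near the pVS1 region; the record gives it no function.

The nopaline C58 left and right T-DNA border repeats are only about 60 bp apart, so the T-DNA is essentially empty. No plant promoter, terminator, reporter or plant selectable marker is annotated between them, which suggests the elements of the parental vector have been removed. The short interval between the borders is presumably where assembled cassettes are inserted, but the record does not describe the cloning sites or the assembly chemistry. Any plant-active elements must therefore be supplied by the modules the user adds.
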