Features (pLannotate 1.2.2; 11 found; start..end, strand, type, name):
     18..158     +  misc_feature   bom: basis of mobility region from pBR322
    344..932     -  rep_origin     ori: high-copy-number ColE1/pMB1/pBR322/pUC origin of replication
   1003..1021    -  promoter       T7 promoter: promoter for bacteriophage T7 RNA polymerase
   1155..1964    +  CDS            KanR: aminoglycoside phosphotransferase; aph(3')-Ia; confers resistance to kanamycin in bacteria or G418 (Geneticin®) in eukaryotes
   2220..2244    +  misc_feature   LB T-DNA repeat: left border repeat from nopaline C58 T-DNA
   2308..2332    +  misc_feature   RB T-DNA repeat: right border repeat from nopaline C58 T-DNA
   2672..3073    +  CDS            Y4CG_SINFN (fragment): Protein inferred from homology: Swiss-Prot protein existence level 3. From Sinorhizobium fredii (strain NBRC 101917 / NGR234).
   3633..4262    +  CDS            pVS1 StaA: stability protein from the Pseudomonas plasmid pVS1 (Heeb et al., 2000)
   4691..5764    +  CDS            pVS1 RepA: replication protein from the Pseudomonas plasmid pVS1 (Heeb et al., 2000)
   5830..6024    +  rep_origin     pVS1 oriV: origin of replication for the Pseudomonas plasmid pVS1 (Heeb et al., 2000)
   6227..6266    +  CDS            rop (fragment): Rop protein, which maintains plasmids at low copy number; rop
>Addgene plasmid #54397 | Xpre2-K | depositor full sequence | sequence record 84617 | Full Sequence
GTTGGCGGGTGTCGGGGCGCAGCCATGACCCAGTCACGTAGCGATAGCGGAGTGTATACTGGCTTAACTA
TGCGGCATCAGAGCAGATTGTACTGAGAGTGCACCATATGCGGTGTGAAATACCGCACAGATGCGTAAGG
AGAAAATACCGCATCAGGCGCTCTTCCGCTTCCTCGCTCACTGACTCGCTGCGCTCGGTCGTTCGGCTGC
GGCGAGCGGTATCAGCTCACTCAAAGGCGGTAATACGGTTATCCACAGAATCAGGGGATAACGCAGGAAA
GAACATGTGAGCAAAAGGCCAGCAAAAGGCCAGGAACCGTAAAAAGGCCGCGTTGCTGGCGTTTTTCCAT
AGGCTCCGCCCCCCTGACGAGCATCACAAAAATCGACGCTCAAGTCAGAGGTGGCGAAACCCGACAGGAC
TATAAAGATACCAGGCGTTTCCCCCTGGAAGCTCCCTCGTGCGCTCTCCTGTTCCGACCCTGCCGCTTAC
CGGATACCTGTCCGCCTTTCTCCCTTCGGGAAGCGTGGCGCTTTCTCATAGCTCACGCTGTAGGTATCTC
AGTTCGGTGTAGGTCGTTCGCTCCAAGCTGGGCTGTGTGCACGAACCCCCCGTTCAGCCCGACCGCTGCG
CCTTATCCGGTAACTATCGTCTTGAGTCCAACCCGGTAAGACACGACTTATCGCCACTGGCAGCAGCCAC
TGGTAACAGGATTAGCAGAGCGAGGTATGTAGGCGGTGCTACAGAGTTCTTGAAGTGGTGGCCTAACTAC
GGCTACACTAGAAGGACAGTATTTGGTATCTGCGCTCTGCTGAAGCCAGTTACCTTCGGAAAAAGAGTTG
GTAGCTCTTGATCCGGCAAACAAACCACCGCTGGTAGCGGTGGTTTTTTTGTTTGCAAGCAGCAGATTAC
GCGCAGAAAAAAAGGATCTCAAGAAGATCCTTTGATCTTTTCTACGGGGTCTGACGCTCATAAAATCATT
ATTTGCCATCCAGCTGATATCCCCTATAGTGAGTCGTATTACATGGTCATAGCTGTTTCCTGGCAGCTCT
GGCCCGTGTCTCAAAATCTCTGATGTTACATTGCACAAGATAAAAATATATCATCATGAACAATAAAACT
GTCTGCTTACATAAACAGTAATACAAGGGGTGTTATGAGCCATATTCAACGGGAAACGTCGAGGCCGCGA
TTAAATTCCAACATGGATGCTGATTTATATGGGTATAAATGGGCTCGCGATAATGTCGGGCAATCAGGTG
CGACAATCTATCGCTTGTATGGGAAGCCCGATGCGCCAGAGTTGTTTCTGAAACATGGCAAAGGTAGCGT
TGCCAATGATGTTACAGATGAGATGGTCAGACTAAACTGGCTGACGGAATTTATGCCTCTTCCGACCATC
AAGCATTTTATCCGTACTCCTGATGATGCATGGTTACTCACCACTGCGATCCCCGGAAAAACAGCATTCC
AGGTATTAGAAGAATATCCTGATTCAGGTGAAAATATTGTTGATGCGCTGGCAGTGTTCCTGCGCCGGTT
GCATTCGATTCCTGTTTGTAATTGTCCTTTTAACAGCGATCGCGTATTTCGTCTTGCTCAGGCGCAATCA
CGAATGAATAACGGTTTGGTTGATGCGAGTGATTTTGATGACGAGCGTAATGGCTGGCCTGTTGAACAAG
TCTGGAAAGAAATGCATAAACTTTTGCCATTCTCACCGGATTCAGTCGTCACTCATGGTGATTTCTCACT
TGATAACCTTATTTTTGACGAGGGGAAATTAATAGGTTGTATTGATGTTGGACGAGTCGGAATCGCAGAC
CGATACCAGGATCTTGCCATCCTATGGAACTGCCTCGGTGAGTTTTCTCCTTCATTACAGAAACGGCTTT
TTCAAAAATATGGTATTGATAATCCTGATATGAATAAATTGCAGTTTCATTTGATGCTCGATGAGTTTTT
CTAATCAGAATTGGTTAATTGGTTGTAACACTGGCAGAGCATTACGCTGACTTGACGGGACGGCGCAAGC
TCATGACCAAAATCCCTTAACGTGAGTTACGCGTCGTTCCACTGAGCGTCAGACCCCTGCCGGTAACATG
AGCAAAGTCTGCCGCCTTACAACGGCTCTCCCGCTGACGCCGTCCCGGACTGATGGGCTGCCTGTATCGA
GTGGTGATTTTGTGCCGAGCTGCCGGTCGGGGAGCTGTTGGCTGGCTGGTGGCAGGATATATTGTGGTGT
AAACAAATTGACGCTTAGACGGATTACGTGAGACGATACGTCTCATCTGGTTTAAACTATCAGTGTTTGA
CAGGATATATTGGCGGGTAAACCTAAGAGAAAAGAGCGTTTATTAGAATAATCGGATATTTAAAAGGGCG
TGAAAAGGTTTATCCGTTCGTCCATTTGTATGTGCATGCCAACCACAGGGTTCCCCTCGGGATCAAAGTA
CTTTGATCCAACCCCTCCGCTGCTATAGTGCAGTCGGCTTCTGACGTTCAGTGCAGCCTTCTTCTGAAAA
CGACATGTCGCACAAGTCCTAAGTTACGCGACAGGCTGCCGCCCTGCCCTTTTCCTGGCGTTTTCTTGTC
GCGTGTTTTAGTCGCATAAAGTAGAATACTTGCGACTAGAACCGGAGACATTACGCCATGAACAAGAGCG
CCGCCGCTGGCCTGCTGGGCTATGCCCGCGTCAGCACCGACGACCAGGACTTGACCAACCAACGGGCCGA
ACTGCACGCGGCCGGCTGCACCAAGCTGTTTTCCGAGAAGATCACCGGCACCAGGCGCGACCGCCCGGAG
CTGGCCAGGATGCTTGACCACCTACGCCCTGGCGACGTTGTGACAGTGACCAGGCTAGACCGCCTGGCCC
GCAGCACCCGCGACCTACTGGACATTGCCGAGCGCATCCAGGAGGCCGGCGCGGGCCTGCGTAGCCTGGC
AGAGCCGTGGGCCGACACCACCACGCCGGCCGGCCGCATGGTGTTGACCGTGTTCGCCGGCATTGCCGAG
TTCGAGCGTTCCCTAATCATCGACCGCACCCGGAGCGGGCGCGAGGCCGCCAAGGCCCGAGGCGTGAAGT
TTGGCCCCCGCCCTACCCTCACCCCGGCACAGATCGCGCACGCCCGCGAGCTGATCGACCAGGAAGGCCG
CACCGTGAAAGAGGCGGCTGCACTGCTTGGCGTGCATCGCTCGACCCTGTACCGCGCACTTGAGCGCAGC
GAGGAAGTGACGCCCACCGAGGCCAGGCGGCGCGGTGCCTTCCGTGAGGACGCATTGACCGAGGCCGACG
CCCTGGCGGCCGCCGAGAATGAACGCCAAGAGGAACAAGCATGAAACCGCACCAGGACGGCCAGGACGAA
CCGTTTTTCATTACCGAAGAGATCGAGGCGGAGATGATCGCGGCCGGGTACGTGTTCGAGCCGCCCGCGC
ACATCTCAACCGTGCGGCTGCATGAAATCCTGGCCGGTTTGTCTGATGCCAAGCTGGCGGCCTGGCCGGC
CAGCTTGGCCGCTGAAGAAACCGAGCGCCGCCGTCTAAAAAGGTGATGTGTATTTGAGTAAAACAGCTTG
CGTCATGCGGTCGCTGCGTATATGATGCGATGAGTAAATAAACAAATACGCAAGGGGAACGCATGAAGGT
TATCGCTGTACTTAACCAGAAAGGCGGGTCAGGCAAGACGACCATCGCAACCCATCTAGCCCGCGCCCTG
CAACTCGCCGGGGCCGATGTTCTGTTAGTCGATTCCGATCCCCAGGGCAGTGCCCGCGATTGGGCGGCCG
TGCGGGAAGATCAACCGCTAACCGTTGTCGGCATCGACCGCCCGACGATTGACCGCGACGTGAAGGCCAT
CGGCCGGCGCGACTTCGTAGTGATCGACGGAGCGCCCCAGGCGGCGGACTTGGCTGTGTCCGCGATCAAG
GCAGCCGACTTCGTGCTGATTCCGGTGCAGCCAAGCCCTTACGACATATGGGCCACCGCCGACCTGGTGG
AGCTGGTTAAGCAGCGCATTGAGGTCACGGATGGAAGGCTACAAGCGGCCTTTGTCGTGTCGCGGGCGAT
CAAAGGCACGCGCATCGGCGGTGAGGTTGCCGAGGCGCTGGCCGGGTACGAGCTGCCCATTCTTGAGTCC
CGTATCACGCAGCGCGTGAGCTACCCAGGCACTGCCGCCGCCGGCACAACCGTTCTTGAATCAGAACCCG
AGGGCGACGCTGCCCGCGAGGTCCAGGCGCTGGCCGCTGAAATTAAATCAAAACTCATTTGAGTTAATGA
GGTAAAGAGAAAATGAGCAAAAGCACAAACACGCTAAGTGCCGGCCGTCCGAGCGCACGCAGCAGCAAGG
CTGCAACGTTGGCCAGCCTGGCAGACACGCCAGCCATGAAGCGGGTCAACTTTCAGTTGCCGGCGGAGGA
TCACACCAAGCTGAAGATGTACGCGGTACGCCAAGGCAAGACCATTACCGAGCTGCTATCTGAATACATC
GCGCAGCTACCAGAGTAAATGAGCAAATGAATAAATGAGTAGATGAATTTTAGCGGCTAAAGGAGGCGGC
ATGGAAAATCAAGAACAACCAGGCACCGACGCCGTGGAATGCCCCATGTGTGGAGGAACGGGCGGTTGGC
CAGGCGTAAGCGGCTGGGTTGCCTGCCGGCCCTGCAATGGCACTGGAACCCCCAAGCCCGAGGAATCGGC
GTGAGCGGTCGCAAACCATCCGGCCCGGTACAAATCGGCGCGGCGCTGGGTGATGACCTGGTGGAGAAGT
TGAAGGCCGCGCAGGCCGCCCAGCGGCAACGCATCGAGGCAGAAGCACGCCCCGGTGAATCGTGGCAAGC
GGCCGCTGATCGAATCCGCAAAGAATCCCGGCAACCGCCGGCAGCCGGTGCGCCGTCGATTAGGAAGCCG
CCCAAGGGCGACGAGCAACCAGATTTTTTCGTTCCGATGCTCTATGACGTGGGCACCCGCGATAGTCGCA
GCATCATGGACGTGGCCGTTTTCCGTCTGTCGAAGCGTGACCGACGAGCTGGCGAGGTGATCCGCTACGA
GCTTCCAGACGGGCACGTAGAGGTTTCCGCAGGGCCGGCCGGCATGGCCAGTGTGTGGGATTACGACCTG
GTACTGATGGCGGTTTCCCATCTAACCGAATCCATGAACCGATACCGGGAAGGGAAGGGAGACAAGCCCG
GCCGCGTGTTCCGTCCACACGTTGCGGACGTACTCAAGTTCTGCCGGCGAGCCGATGGCGGAAAGCAGAA
AGACGACCTGGTAGAAACCTGCATTCGGTTAAACACCACGCACGTTGCCATGCAGCGTACGAAGAAGGCC
AAGAACGGCCGCCTGGTGACGGTATCCGAGGGTGAAGCCTTGATTAGCCGCTACAAGATCGTAAAGAGCG
AAACCGGGCGGCCGGAGTACATCGAGATCGAGCTAGCTGATTGGATGTACCGCGAGATCACAGAAGGCAA
GAACCCGGACGTGCTGACGGTTCACCCCGATTACTTTTTGATCGATCCCGGCATCGGCCGTTTTCTCTAC
CGCCTGGCACGCCGCGCCGCAGGCAAGGCAGAAGCCAGATGGTTGTTCAAGACGATCTACGAACGCAGTG
GCAGCGCCGGAGAGTTCAAGAAGTTCTGTTTCACCGTGCGCAAGCTGATCGGGTCAAATGACCTGCCGGA
GTACGATTTGAAGGAGGAGGCGGGGCAGGCTGGCCCGATCCTAGTCATGCGCTACCGCAACCTGATCGAG
GGCGAAGCATCCGCCGGTTCCTAATGTACGGAGCAGATGCTAGGGCAAATTGCCCTAGCAGGGGAAAAAG
GTCGAAAAGGACTCTTTCCTGTGGATAGCACGTACATTGGGAACCCAAAGCCGTACATTGGGAACCGGAA
CCCGTACATTGGGAACCCAAAGCCGTACATTGGGAACCGGTCACACATGTAAGTGACTGATATAAAAGAG
AAAAAAGGCGATTTTTCCGCCTAAAACTCTTTAAAACTTATTAAAACTCTTAAAACCCGCCTGGCCTGTG
CATAACTGTCTGGCCAGCGCACAGCCGAAGAGCTGCAAAAAGCGCCTACCCTTCGGTCGCTGCGCTCCCT
ACGCCCCGCCGCTTCGCGTCGGCCTATCGCGGCCGCTGGCCGCTCAAAAATGGCTGGCCTACGGCCAGGC
AATCTACCAGGGCGCGGACAAGCCGCGCCGTCGCCACTCGACCGCCGGCGCCCACATCAAGGCACCCTGC
CTCGCGCGTTTCGGTGATGACGGTGAAAACCTCTGACACATGCAGCTCCCGGAGACAGTCACAGCTTGTC
TGTAAGCGGATGCCGGGAGCAGACAAGCCCGTCAGGGCGCGTCAGCGGGT
