>Addgene plasmid #54397 | Xpre2-K | addgene partial sequence | sequence record 87762 | RB-F1 5'-ggataaaccttttcacgccc-3'
ATGAGACGTATCGTCTCACGTAATCCGTCTAAGCGTCAATTTGTTTACACCACAATATATCCTGCCACCA
GCCAGCCAACAGCTCCCCGACCGGCAGCTCGGCACAAAATCACCACTCGATACAGGCAGCCCATCAGTCC
GGGACGGCGTCAGCGGGAGAGCCGTTGTAAGGCGGCAGACTTTGCTCATGTTACCGGCAGGGGTCTGACG
CTCAGTGGAACGACGCGTAACTCACGTTAAGGGATTTTGGTCATGAGCTTGCGCCGTCCCGTCAAGTCAG
CGTAATGCTCTGCCAGTGTTACAACCAATTAACCAATTCTGATTAGAAAAACTCATCGAGCATCAAATGA
AACTGCAATTTATTCATATCAGGATTATCAATACCATATTTTTGAAAAAGCCGTTTCTGTAATGAAGGAG
AAAACTCACCGAGGCAGTTCCATAGGATGGCAAGATCCTGGTATCGGTCTGCGATTCCGACTCGTCCAAC
ATCAATACAACCTATTAATTTCCCCTCGTCAAAAATAAGGTTATCAAGTGAGAAATCACCATGAGTGACG
ACTGAATCCGGTGAGAATGGCAAAAGTTTATGCATTTCTTTCCAGACTTGTTCAACAGGCCAGCCATTAC
GCTCGTCATCAAAATCACTCGCATCAACCAAACCGTTATTCATTCGTGATTGCGCCTGAGCAAGACGAAA
TACGC
