>Addgene plasmid #54397 | Xpre2-K | addgene partial sequence | sequence record 90178 | LB-F1 5'-gtggtgtaaacaaattgacgc-3'
GGCGGGTAAACCTAAGAGAAAAGAGCGTTTATTAGAATAATCGGATATTTAAAAGGGCGTGAAAAGGTTT
ATCCGTTCGTCCATTTGTATGTGCATGCCAACCACAGGGTTCCCCTCGGGATCAAAGTACTTTGATCCAA
CCCCTCCGCTGCTATAGTGCAGTCGGCTTCTGACGTTCAGTGCAGCCTTCTTCTGAAAACGACATGTCGC
ACAAGTCCTAAGTTACGCGACAGGCTGCCGCCCTGCCCTTTTCCTGGCGTTTTCTTGTCGCGTGTTTTAG
TCGCATAAAGTAGAATACTTGCGACTAGAACCGGAGACATTACGCCATGAACAAGAGCGCCGCCGCTGGC
CTGCTGGGCTATGCCCGCGTCAGCACCGACGACCAGGACTTGACCAACCAACGGGCCGAACTGCACGCGG
CCGGCTGCACCAAGCTGTTTTCCGAGAAGATCACCGGCACCAGGCGCGACCGCCCGGAGCTGGCCAGGAT
GCTTGACCACCTACGCCCTGGCGACGTTGTGACAGTGACCAGGCTAGACCGCCTGGCCCGCAGCACCCGC
GACCTACTGGACATTGCCGAGCGCATCCAGGAGGCCGGCGCGGGCCTGCGTAGCCTGGCAGAGCCGTGGG
CCGACACCACCACGCCGGCCGGCCGCATGGTGTTGACCGTGTTCGCCGGCATTGCCGAGTTCGAGCGTTC
CCTAATCATCGACCGCACCCGGAGCGGGCGCGAGGCCGCCAAGGCCCGAGGCGTGAAGTTTGGCCCCCGC
CCTACCCTCACCCCGGCA
